>Addgene plasmid #194481 | pAS158 | addgene full sequence | sequence record 381827 | Addgene NGS Result
CGTAGTCGGTCTCATATGCTCGAGAAAAAAATGGGTACCCGCCCATATGCTTGCCCTGTCGAGTCCTGCG
ATCGCCGCTTTTCTCGCTCGGATGAGCTTACCCGCCATATCCGCATCCATACCGGTCAGAAGCCCTTCCA
GTGTCGAATCTGCATGCGTAACTTCAGTCGTAGTGACCACCTTACCACCCACATCCGCACCCACACAGGC
GAGAAGCCTTTTGCCTGTGACATTTGTGGGAGGAAGTTTGCCAGGAGTGATGAACGCAAGAGGCATACCA
AAATCCATACAGGTGGAGATGGTGCTGGATTGATTGATATCGATAATTTAGGAGCACGAAAGTCAAAGAA
GTTGGGAAAGTTAAAAGGGATTCACGAGGAGCAGCCACAGCAGCAGCAGCCCCCACCCCCACCCCCACCC
CCGCAAAGCCCAGAGGAAGGGACAACGTACATCGCTCCTGCAAAAGAACCCTCGGTCAACACAGCACTGG
TTCCTCAGCTCTCCACAATCTCACGAGCGCTCACACCTTCCCCCGTTATGGTCCTTGAAAACATTGAACC
TGAAATTGTATATGCAGGCTATGACAGCTCAAAACCAGATACAGCCGAAAATCTGCTCTCCACGCTCAAC
CGCTTAGCAGGCAAACAGATGATCCAAGTCGTGAAGTGGGCAAAGGTACTTCCAGGATTTAAAAACTTGC
CTCTTGAGGACCAAATTACCCTAATCCGGTATTCTTGGATGTGTCTATCATCATTTGCCTTGAGCTGGAG
ATCGTACAAACATACGAACAGCCAATTTCTCTATTTTGCACCAGACCTAGTCTTTAATGAAGAGAAGATG
CATCAGTCTGCCATGTATGAACTATGCCAGGGGATGCACCAAATCAGCCTTCAGTTCGTTCGACTGCAGC
TCACCTTTGAAGAATACACCATCATGAAAGTTTTGCTGCTACTAAGCACAATTCCAAAGGATGGCCTCAA
AAGCCAGGCTGCATTTGAAGAAATGAGGACAAATTACATCAAAGAACTGAGGAAGATGGTAACTAAGTGT
CCCAACAATTCTGGGCAGAGCTGGCAGAGGTTCTACCAACTGACCAAGCTGCTGGACTCCATGCATGACC
TGGTGAGCGACCTGCTGGAATTCTGCTTCTACACCTTCCGAGAGTCCCATGCGCTGAAGGTAGAGTTCCC
CGCAATGCTGGTGGAGATCATCAGCGACCAGCTGCCCAAGGTGGAGTCGGGGAACGCCAAGCCGCTCTAC
TTCCACCGGAAGGGCGACGGAGCAGGCTTAATAAATGCTAGCATGACGGTCGACCATGATTTCAATAGCG
AAGATATTTTATTCCCCATAGAAAGCATGAGTAGTATACAATACGTGGAGAATAATAACCCAAATAATAT
TAACAACGATGTTATCCCGTATTCTCTAGATATCAAAAACACTGTCTTAGATAGTGCGGATCTCAATGAC
ATTCAAAATCAAGAAACTTCACTGAATTTGGGGCTTCCTCCACTATCTTTCGACTCTCCACTGCCCGTAA
CGGAAACGATACCATCCACTACCGATAACAGCTTGCATTTGAAAGCTGATAGCAACAAAAATCGCGATGC
AAGAACTATTGAAAATGATAGTGAAATTAAGAGTACTAATAATGCTAGTGGCTCTGGGGCAAATCAATAC
ACAACTCTTACTTCACCTTATCCTATGAACGACATTTTGTACAACATGAACAATCCGTTACAATCACCGT
CACCTTCATCGGTACCTCAAAATCCGACTATAAATCCTCCCATAAATACAGCAAGTAACGAAACTAATTT
ATCGCCTCAAACTTCAAATGGTAATGAAACTCTTATATCTCCACGAGCCCAACAACATACGTCCATTAAA
GATAATCGTCTGTCCTTACCTAATGGTGCTAATTCGAATCTTTTCATTGACACTAACCCAAACAATTTGA
ACGAAAAACTAAGAAATCAATTGAACTCAGATACAAATTCATATTCTAACTCCATTTCTAATTCAAACTC
CAATTCTACGGGTAATTTAAATTCCAGTTATTTTAATTCACTGAACATAGACTCCATGCTAGATGATTAC
GTTTCTAGTGATCTCTTATTGAATGATGATGATGATGACACTAATTTATCACGCCGAAGATTTAGCGACG
TTATAACAAACCAAGAGCTCTAAGGGCCCATCCTGAGACCAGACCAATAAAAAACGCCCGGCGGCAACCG
AGCGTTCTGAACAAATCCAGATGGAGTTCTGAGGTCATTACTGGATCTATCAACAGGAGTCCAAGCGAGC
TCGATATCAAATTACGCCCCGCCCTGCCACTCATCGCAGTACTGTTGTAATTCATTAAGCATTCTGCCGA
CATGGAAGCCATCACAAACGGCATGATGAACCTGAATCGCCAGCGGCATCAGCACCTTGTCGCCTTGCGT
ATAATATTTGCCCATGGTGAAAACGGGGGCGAAGAAGTTGTCCATATTGGCCACGTTTAAATCAAAACTG
GTGAAACTCACCCAGGGATTGGCTGAAACGAAAAACATATTCTCAATAAACCCTTTAGGGAAATAGGCCA
GGTTTTCACCGTAACACGCCACATCTTGCGAATATATGTGTAGAAACTGCCGGAAATCGTCGTGGTATTC
ACTCCAGAGCGATGAAAACGTTTCAGTTTGCTCATGGAAAACGGTGTAACAAGGGTGAACACTATCCCAT
ATCACCAGCTCACCGTCTTTCATTGCCATACGAAATTCCGGATGAGCATTCATCAGGCGGGCAAGAATGT
GAATAAAGGCCGGATAAAACTTGTGCTTATTTTTCTTTACGGTCTTTAAAAAGGCCGTAATATCCAGCTG
AACGGTCTGGTTATAGGTACATTGAGCAACTGACTGAAATGCCTCAAAATGTTCTTTACGATGCCATTGG
GATATATCAACGGTGGTATATCCAGTGATTTTTTTCTCCATTTTAGCTTCCTTAGCTCCTGAAAATCTCG
ATAACTCAAAAAATACGCCCGGTAGTGATCTTATTTCATTATGGTGAAAGTTGGAACCTCTTACGTGCCC
GATCAATCATGACCAAAATCCCTTAACGTGAGTTTTCGTTCCACTGAGCGTCAGACCCCGTAGAAAAGAT
CAAAGGATCTTCTTGAGATCCTTTTTTTCTGCGCGTAATCTGCTGCTTGCAAACAAAAAAACCACCGCTA
CCAGCGGTGGTTTGTTTGCCGGATCAAGAGCTACCAACTCTTTTTCCGAAGGTAACTGGCTTCAGCAGAG
CGCAGATACCAAATACTGTTCTTCTAGTGTAGCCGTAGTTAGGCCACCACTTCAAGAACTCTGTAGCACC
GCCTACATACCTCGCTCTGCTAATCCTGTTACCAGTGGCTGCTGCCAGTGGCGATAAGTCGTGTCTTACC
GGGTTGGACTCAAGACGATAGTTACCGGATAAGGCGCAGCGGTCGGGCTGAACGGGGGGTTCGTGCACAC
AGCCCAGCTTGGAGCGAACGACCTACACCGAACTGAGATACCTACAGCGTGAGCTATGAGAAAGCGCCAC
GCTTCCCGAAGGGAGAAAGGCGGACAGGTATCCGGTAAGCGGCAGGGTCGGAACAGGAGAGCGCACGAGG
GAGCTTCCAGGGGGAAACGCCTGGTATCTTTATAGTCCTGTCGGGTTTCGCCACCTCTGACTTGAGCGTC
GATTTTTGTGATGCTCGTCAGGGGGGCGGAGCCTATGGAAAAACGCCAGCAACGCGGCCTTTTTACGGTT
CCTGGCCTTTTGCTGGCCTTTTGCTCACATGTTCTTTCCTGCGTTATCCCCTGATTCTGTGGATAAC
Features (pLannotate 1.2.2; 8 found; start..end, strand, type, name):
     40..211     +  CDS            ZFHD1 (DNA binding domain) (fragment): composite human DNA-binding domain composed of domains from the transcription factors Zif268 and Oct-1 (Pomerantz et al., 1995)
    407..423     -  polyA_signal   PGK poly(A) signal (fragment): mouse phosphoglycerate kinase 1 polyadenylation signal
    499..1272    +  CDS            NR3C2: MCR_SHEEP - Also known as MLR. Experimental evidence at transcript level: Swiss-Prot protein existence level 2. Receptor for both mineralocorticoids (MC) such as aldosterone and glucocorticoids (GC) such as corticosterone or cortisol. Binds to mineralocorticoid response elements (MRE) and transactivates target genes. The effect of MC is to increase ion and water transport and thus raise extracellular fluid volume and blood pressure and lower potassium levels (By similarity). From Ovis aries (Sheep).
   1303..2184    +  CDS            MSN2 (fragment): MSN2_YEAST - Experimental evidence at protein level: Swiss-Prot protein existence level 1. Positive transcriptional factor that acts as a component of the stress responsive system. Recognizes and binds to the stress response element (STRE) which is involved in the response to various forms of stress (heat, oxidative, osmotic, etc.). Involved in the regulation of the CTT1, DDR2, HSP12 genes. May be regulated via WHI2- PSR1 complex phosphatase activity. From Saccharomyces cerevisiae (strain ATCC 204508 / S288c) (Baker's yeast).
   2217..2251    -  terminator     lambda t0 terminator: minimal transcription terminator from phage lambda (Scholtissek and Grosse, 1987)
   2325..2981    -  CDS            cat: CAT_ECOLX - Experimental evidence at protein level: Swiss-Prot protein existence level 1. This enzyme is an effector of chloramphenicol resistance in bacteria. From Escherichia coli. This protein is used as a marker in many commonly used cloning vectors, such as pACYC184.
   2982..3079    -  promoter       cat promoter: promoter of the E. coli cat gene encoding chloramphenicol acetyltransferase
   3163..3751    +  rep_origin     ori: high-copy-number ColE1/pMB1/pBR322/pUC origin of replication
