[The description below was written by a language model from this plasmid's Addgene catalogue record and pLannotate feature annotations shown in this document.]
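Description:
pAS158 is a small (about 3.8 kb) synthetic-biology part plasmid from a toolkit for precise, multigene control in Saccharomyces cerevisiae. It is built on the pYKT001 entry backbone (about 1.7 kb), which supplies only bacterial maintenance functions: a high-copy ColE1/pUC-type origin and a chloramphenicol acetyltransferase (cat) gene driven by its own promoter and followed by a lambda t0 terminator. No yeast origin, yeast selection marker, yeast promoter or yeast terminator is annotated. This fits a storage vector that holds a single modular part rather than a plasmid expressed directly in yeast. The roughly 2.2 kb insert was introduced through BsmBI sites that were destroyed during cloning, the usual way of domesticating a part for hierarchical Golden Gate-style assembly. The "Part 3" designation suggests a coding-sequence position in such a scheme, although the record does not define it.

The insert, synMR, is a synthetic coding sequence. Automated annotation finds three successive regions on the same strand: a fragment matching the zinc-finger portion of the ZFHD1 composite DNA-binding domain, a segment matching the mineralocorticoid receptor (NR3C2, best hit to the sheep protein, probably the ligand-binding region), and a fragment of the yeast stress-responsive transcription factor Msn2. This arrangement suggests a chimeric, hormone-responsive synthetic transcription factor, in which a zinc-finger domain targets a cognate promoter, the receptor domain confers ligand control, and the Msn2 portion supplies regulatory or activation function. The record does not state the inducing ligand or the target operator. A very short reverse-strand hit to the PGK poly(A) signal lies within the insert and is probably a spurious match. The part is presumably intended to be combined with promoter and terminator parts to build inducible gene-control circuits in yeast.
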