Addgene plasmid #194481: pAS158
Purpose: synMR Part (Part 3)
Depositing lab: Ahmad Khalil. Depositing organization: Boston University Main Campus. Publication: A Toolkit for Precise, Multigene Control in Saccharomyces cerevisiae. Sanford A, Kiriakov S, Khalil AS. ACS Synth Biol. 2022 Nov 11. doi: 10.1021/acssynbio.2c00423. PubMed 36367334.
Backbone
  Vector backbone: pYKT001
  Backbone size w/o insert (bp): 1658
  Total vector size (bp): 3847
  Vector type: Synthetic Biology
Growth in bacteria
  Bacterial resistance: Chloramphenicol, 25 μg/mL
  Growth temperature: 37°C
  Growth strain: DH5alpha
  Copy number: High Copy
Gene/Insert
  Gene/Insert name: synMR (Part 3)
  Species: Synthetic
  Insert size (bp): 2189
  Cloning method: Restriction Enzyme; 5′ cloning site BsmBI (destroyed during cloning); 3′ cloning site BsmBI (destroyed during cloning)
  Sequencing primers: 5′ GAGCCTATGGAAAAACGCCA; 3′ ATTTGCCCATGGTGAAAACG
Terms and licenses: Academic/Nonprofit Terms; Industry Terms: Not Available to Industry
How to cite: pAS158 was a gift from Ahmad Khalil (Addgene plasmid # 194481 ; http://n2t.net/addgene:194481 ; RRID:Addgene_194481)
